Addgene plasmid #27064: pGMEH-P38-luxAFB-DAS+4
Depositing lab: Dirk Schnappinger. Depositing organization: Cornell University. Publication: Protein inactivation in mycobacteria by controlled proteolysis and its application to deplete the beta subunit of RNA polymerase. Kim JH, Wei JR, Wallach JB, Robbins RS, Rubin EJ, Schnappinger D. Nucleic Acids Res. 2011 Mar;39(6):2210-20. doi: 10.1093/nar/gkq1149 PubMed 21075796.
Backbone
  Vector backbone: pDE43-MEH
  Backbone size w/o insert (bp): 7843
  Vector type: Bacterial Expression
Growth in bacteria
  Bacterial resistance: Hygromycin, 200 μg/mL
  Growth temperature: 37°C
  Growth strain: DH5alpha
  Copy number: High Copy
Gene/Insert
  Gene/Insert name: P#38-luxA-FLAG-luxB-DAS+4
  Species: synthetic gene
  Insert size (bp): 2668
  Cloning method: Restriction Enzyme
  Sequencing primers: 5′ n/a
Terms and licenses: Academic/Nonprofit Terms; Industry Terms: Not Available to Industry
How to cite: pGMEH-P38-luxAFB-DAS+4 was a gift from Dirk Schnappinger (Addgene plasmid # 27064 ; http://n2t.net/addgene:27064 ; RRID:Addgene_27064)
