[The description below was written by a language model from this plasmid's Addgene catalogue record and pLannotate feature annotations shown in this document.]
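Description:
pGMEH-P38-luxAFB-DAS+4 is a bacterial expression plasmid built on the pDE43-MEH backbone and associated with work on controlled proteolysis in mycobacteria. It is propagated at high copy in E. coli through a ColE1/pUC-type origin and is selected with hygromycin, conferred by the Streptomyces hygroscopicus hygromycin phosphotransferase gene (hyg). A stretch of nearly 3 kb downstream of hyg carries no annotation. The record therefore does not show how the plasmid is maintained in mycobacteria, whether by an episomal replicon or otherwise. The attB4, attB1, attB2 and attB3 sites flanking the payload indicate assembly by multisite Gateway recombination, although the catalogue lists restriction-enzyme cloning. Several short hits in the table (lacZ, lacY, lacI, bla, SV40 poly(A), RSF ori and celB fragments) are small partial matches and probably backbone remnants or spurious alignments rather than functional parts.

The insert, described as a synthetic gene, is P#38-luxA-FLAG-luxB-DAS+4. The P38 promoter is named but not otherwise characterised in the record, and presumably lies in the region between the attB1 and attB2 sites. It drives a fused bacterial luciferase in which Vibrio harveyi luxA is joined through a FLAG epitope to luxB. The FLAG sequence ends immediately before the annotated start of luxB. The DAS+4 tag named at the C-terminus is not annotated, but it would fit in the short segment between the end of luxB and attB3. DAS+4 is a modified ssrA-type degradation tag that is recognised efficiently by the ClpXP protease only when the SspB adaptor is present. The construct therefore most likely serves as a luminescent, FLAG-detectable reporter substrate for measuring inducible, SspB-dependent protein degradation, the approach named in the associated publication title.
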