Features (pLannotate 1.2.2; 20 found; start..end, strand, type, name):
     17..174     +  CDS            lacZα (fragment): LacZα fragment of β-galactosidase; lacZ fragment
    180..234     -  misc_feature   bom (fragment): basis of mobility region from pBR322
    228..332     +  CDS            lacZ (fragment): β-galactosidase; lacZ
    384..596     +  CDS            lacY (fragment): LACY_ECOLI - Experimental evidence at protein level: Swiss-Prot protein existence level 1. Responsible for transport of beta-galactosides into the cell, with the concomitant import of a proton (symport system). Can transport lactose, melibiose, lactulose or the analog methyl-1-thio-beta,D- galactopyranoside (TMG), but not sucrose or fructose (PubMed:1848449, PubMed:18177889, PubMed:22106930). The substrate specificity is directed toward the galactopyranosyl moiety of the substrate (PubMed:22106930). From Escherichia coli (strain K12).
    596..730     +  polyA_signal   SV40 poly(A) signal: SV40 polyadenylation signal
    783..810     -  terminator     rrnB T2 terminator: transcription terminator T2 from the E. coli rrnB gene
    833..888     -  CDS            lacI (fragment): lac repressor; lacI; The lac repressor binds to the lac operator to inhibit transcription in E. coli. This inhibition can be relieved by adding lactose or isopropyl-β-D-thiogalactopyranoside (IPTG).
   1071..1659    -  rep_origin     ori: high-copy-number ColE1/pMB1/pBR322/pUC origin of replication
   1831..1906    -  CDS            bla(M) (fragment): β-lactamase lacking the signal sequence; bla(M); allows cytosolic expression of β-lactamase
   2023..3015    +  CDS            hyg: KHYB_STRHY - Experimental evidence at protein level: Swiss-Prot protein existence level 1. The aminoglycoside phosphotransferases achieve inactivation of their antibiotic substrates by phosphorylation. From Streptomyces hygroscopicus.
   5857..5887    -  misc_feature   MCS (fragment): pBluescript multiple cloning site
   6028..6093    +  rep_origin     RSF ori (fragment): Plasmids containing the RSF 1030 origin of replication can be propagated in E. coli cells that contain additional plasmids with compatible origins.
   6153..6173    +  protein_bind   attB4: mutant version of attB; core recombination site for the Gateway® BP reaction BP Clonase™
   6178..6198    +  protein_bind   attB1: mutant version of attB; core recombination site for the Gateway® BP reaction BP Clonase™
   6573..6668    -  CDS            celB (fragment): PGM_KOMXY - Protein inferred from homology: Swiss-Prot protein existence level 3. This enzyme participates in both the breakdown and synthesis of glucose. From Komagataeibacter xylinus (Gluconacetobacter xylinus).
   6696..6716    -  protein_bind   attB2: mutant version of attB; core recombination site for the Gateway® BP reaction BP Clonase™
   6732..7796    +  CDS            luxA: LUXA_VIBHA - Experimental evidence at protein level: Swiss-Prot protein existence level 1. Light-emitting reaction in luminous bacteria. From Vibrio harveyi (Beneckea harveyi).
   7828..7852    +  CDS            3xFLAG (fragment): three tandem FLAG® epitope tags
   7853..8821    +  CDS            luxB: LUXB_VIBHA - Experimental evidence at protein level: Swiss-Prot protein existence level 1. Light-emitting reaction in luminous bacteria. The specific role of the beta subunit is unknown, but it is absolutely required for bioluminescence activity. From Vibrio harveyi (Beneckea harveyi).
   8873..13      -  protein_bind   attB3 (across the origin): mutant version of attB; core recombination site for the Gateway® BP reaction BP Clonase™
>Addgene plasmid #27064 | pGMEH-P38-luxAFB-DAS+4 | depositor full sequence | sequence record 12805 | Author sequence
TTATACATAGTTGATAATTCACTGGCCGTCGTTTTACAACGTCGTGACTGGGAAAACCCTGGCGTTACCC
AACTTAATCGCCTTGCAGCACATCCCCCTTTCGCCAGCTGGCGTAATAGCGAAGAGGCCCGCACCGATCG
CCCTTCCCAACAGTTGCGCAGCCTGAATGGCGAATGGCGCCTGATGCGGTATTTTCTCCTTACGCATCTG
TGCGGTATTTCACACCGCATATGGGGATTGGTGGCGACGACTCCTGGAGCCCGTCAGTATCGGCGGAATT
CCAGCTGAGCGCCGGTCGCTACCATTACCAGTTGGTCTGGTGTCAAAAATAATAATAACCGGGCAGGCCA
TGTCTGCCCGTATTTCGCGTAAGGAAATCCATTATGTACTATTTAAAAAACACAAACTTTTGGATGTTCG
GTTTATTCTTTTTCTTTTACTTTTTTATCATGGGAGCCTACTTCCCGTTTTTCCCGATTTGGCTACATGA
CATCAACCATATCAGCAAAAGTGATACGGGTATTATTTTTGCCGCTATTTCTCTGTTCTCGCTATTATTC
CAACCGCTGTTTGGTCTGCTTTCTGACAAACTCGGAACTTGTTTATTGCAGCTTATAATGGTTACAAATA
AAGCAATAGCATCACAAATTTCACAAATAAAGCATTTTTTTCACTGCATTCTAGTTGTGGTTTGTCCAAA
CTCATCAATGTATCTTATCATGTCTGGATCCTCTAGAGTCGACCTGCAGGTTTAAACGCGGCCGCAAACA
GTATTAAACGCAAAAAGGCCATCCGTCAGGATGGCCTTCTGCTTAGCTAATCAACTAGTTCTAGCTGCAT
TAATGAATCGGCCAACGCGCGGGGAGAGGCGGTTTGCGTATTGGGCGCTCTTCCGCTTCCTCGCTCACTG
ACTCGCTGCGCTCGGTCGTTCGGCTGCGGCGAGCGGTATCAGCTCACTCAAAGGCGGTAATACGGTTATC
CACAGAATCAGGGGATAACGCAGGAAAGAACATGTGAGCAAAAGGCCAGCAAAAGGCCAGGAACCGTAAA
AAGGCCGCGTTGCTGGCGTTTTTCCATAGGCTCCGCCCCCCTGACGAGCATCACAAAAATCGACGCTCAA
GTCAGAGGTGGCGAAACCCGACAGGACTATAAAGATACCAGGCGTTTCCCCCTGGAAGCTCCCTCGTGCG
CTCTCCTGTTCCGACCCTGCCGCTTACCGGATACCTGTCCGCCTTTCTCCCTTCGGGAAGCGTGGCGCTT
TCTCATAGCTCACGCTGTAGGTATCTCAGTTCGGTGTAGGTCGTTCGCTCCAAGCTGGGCTGTGTGCACG
AACCCCCCGTTCAGCCCGACCGCTGCGCCTTATCCGGTAACTATCGTCTTGAGTCCAACCCGGTAAGACA
CGACTTATCGCCACTGGCAGCAGCCACTGGTAACAGGATTAGCAGAGCGAGGTATGTAGGCGGTGCTACA
GAGTTCTTGAAGTGGTGGCCTAACTACGGCTACACTAGAAGGACAGTATTTGGTATCTGCGCTCTGCTGA
AGCCAGTTACCTTCGGAAAAAGAGTTGGTAGCTCTTGATCCGGCAAACAAACCACCGCTGGTAGCGGTGG
TTTTTTTGTTTGCAAGCAGCAGATTACGCGCAGAAAAAAAGGATCTCAAGAAGATCCTTTGATCTTTTCT
ACGGGGTCTGACGCTCAGTGGAACGAAAACTCACGTTAAGGGATTTTGGTCATGAGATTATCAAAAAGGA
TCTTCACCTAGATCCTTTTAAATTAAAAATGAAGTTTTAAATCAATCTAAAGTATATATGAGTAAACTTG
GTCTGACAGTTACCAATGCTTAATCAGTGAGGCACCTATCTCAGCGATCTGTCTATTTCGTTCATCCATA
GTTGCCTGACTCCCCGGACGTGGCCGACCAGCCCGTCATCGTCAACGCCTGACCGCGGTGCGGACAGGCC
GTGTCGCGACCGGCCGTGCGGAATTAAGCCGGCCCGTACCCTGTGAATAGAGGTCCGCTGTGACACAAGA
ATCCCTGTTACTTCTCGACCGTATTGATTCGGATGATTCCTACGCGAGCCTGCGGAACGACCAGGAATTC
TGGGAGCCGCTGGCCCGCCGAGCCCTGGAGGAGCTCGGGCTGCCGGTGCCGCCGGTGCTGCGGGTGCCCG
GCGAGAGCACCAACCCCGTACTGGTCGGCGAGCCCGACCCGGTGATCAAGCTGTTCGGCGAGCACTGGTG
CGGTCCGGAGAGCCTCGCGTCGGAGTCGGAGGCGTACGCGGTCCTGGCGGACGCCCCGGTGCCGGTGCCC
CGCCTCCTCGGCCGCGGCGAGCTGCGGCCCGGCACCGGAGCCTGGCCGTGGCCCTACCTGGTGATGAGCC
GGATGACCGGCACCACCTGGCGGTCCGCGATGGACGGCACGACCGACCGGAACGCGCTGCTCGCCCTGGC
CCGCGAACTCGGCCGGGTGCTCGGCCGGCTGCACAGGGTGCCGCTGACCGGGAACACCGTGCTCACCCCC
CATTCCGAGGTCTTCCCGGAACTGCTGCGGGAACGCCGCGCGGCGACCGTCGAGGACCACCGCGGGTGGG
GCTACCTCTCGCCCCGGCTGCTGGACCGCCTGGAGGACTGGCTGCCGGACGTGGACACGCTGCTGGCCGG
CCGCGAACCCCGGTTCGTCCACGGCGACCTGCACGGGACCAACATCTTCGTGGACCTGGCCGCGACCGAG
GTCACCGGGATCGTCGACTTCACCGACGTCTATGCGGGAGACTCCCGCTACAGCCTGGTGCAACTGCATC
TCAACGCCTTCCGGGGCGACCGCGAGATCCTGGCCGCGCTGCTCGACGGGGCGCAGTGGAAGCGGACCGA
GGACTTCGCCCGCGAACTGCTCGCCTTCACCTTCCTGCACGACTTCGAGGTGTTCGAGGAGACCCCGCTG
GATCTCTCCGGCTTCACCGATCCGGAGGAACTGGCGCAGTTCCTCTGGGGGCCGCCGGACACCGCCCCCG
GCGCCTGACGCCCCGGGCCGCCCGGCGCCGCCCCCGGCCCCCGGCGGCCGGCCGCCCGGAGCCCCGCCCG
CGCTCGGGAGCCCCGGGCCCGCGCCGAAGCCCGCTGCTGCGAGCCCGGAGCGGGCCGGCCGACGGCGGTG
CGGGCCCGGCGGCGGACGCTCAGCAGCGGCGGGCGTGAAAGGCCCTGGCATCCTCGATCATCTCCTCCAG
GGTGGTCGGCCGAGCTTCCATCCCAGCTCGGCAAGGATCAACGAGGACAGTCGCACGACGAAGTTCTTCT
GGATCGCGCCCGTGCTGGAAGCACTCAACCTCGAAGCGTGTGGTTGCGGAGCCATCTAGCAACCACACGA
AACATGCGCAACGAACCGCGCAACGAACAACGCCTAGAACTGGCCCTAGATGAGCTGACTCGTATCGTTG
GTAAACCTAGTTTGACCAGCATGTTTTAACTACGTTCGGTGAGCTGTCAACGGGGCCTGTAACGGCACAA
CGAACCGTGCAACGAGAGTGGCCACGGATGCCACCACAGGCACTACAACGGAGTTCGCCACGTACATCAC
CACAACCACCGATTCTGGCGGTGAGCTCCCCGATATTCAGCGGAAATGGCTTGGTATCGACCAAGATTCG
TAGAACCCCGTCTCGTCTGGCTGGTATTCAAAACGGGCGCAACGAAACACGCAACGAGACAGGCATGGCC
CAAACCAGAAAACTAGCGTCTACCAGGACTTTTACCTGTCCGACCCGTTGCAACGGAACCCCCCACGGAA
CCCCCGCGACACCCGCTCCCCAATTGCGTTAGAACAGCGGTGGATTGTCGGCTTCGTTGTGGGCCTTTTG
AGCCGCTTCCTGTTCTGCCGCACGCTCTTTCCTCGCCCGATAGCCGAGTCGCTTAACGGTGTCCAGATGC
AGCCCGAAATGTTTGGCCGTTTGCGGCCAAGAGTGGCCCTCGTCGTCGTGATAGGCGCGGATGCGTTCGC
GGCGTGCAGCCTGCTCGGCGAGCCACTCGCTGCGTTCCTGCGCCACGAGCCGGACGACGTGGCGTTCGGA
TAGTCCGGTGATTCGAGCGCCTTCGGCGGCGGTCACGCGCCGCTTTTTGCGGACAGTCGGCTGCCGGTTG
TAGCCGTCGCTGTAGCCGTCGCTGTAGCCGTCGCTCATAGCAATGCCTCCATGGCTGACGCGGACTTTGC
GCGCCGCGCAACTGTGCTCGCCGCCGTGCGCGCTGCTGCGCCCTTCCGCGAGATGGCCGACTGGCGCGCA
CTGAGTGTGGCCTCGTAGACCACGATCCCGTCCGCCCAAATGCGCGACTTGGTTGTGATCCAACGCCAAA
TGCTGTTGGCGATGGCGCGGACCTCGCTGTCCGGTAGCGGTCCGGGACACACGTCGTTGCACGGGAATTC
GGCGTTTCGCGCGTGGCACTCGGCATAGATCGCGCGGCCGAGTCCGTCCACGTTCCGGGTCGGCAGGTAG
ATCCGCATGAGGGCGGGACGATAGGCCCACAACCTGACGGAATCGAACAGTGCGCAATTCCGCCCTAGCG
GCGTCGGAGCCGCTTTGTACGTGGTCTGCTGACGCCAGCGCGGCGGTGGCATGTTCGCGCCGAGCTCGGC
CTCGATGTGGCTGAGTGTGTAGAGATCTGAGTGGAGCCATTCCGTTTCCCAGGCGATGTGGCCGGGGTTT
TTGGTCATGAGGCCTGAGTAACTGCGGTCGCCGTCGACGGCGCGCCGAAGGCCTTCGGCGCACGCCGCCA
TGTATGCGAGCGGCTTACGCCGCGCGTATTCGGTGCGTGGAACAGGGGCGTTGAGTGCCCACACTGCGTG
TGCGTGGCCGTTGGCGCGATTGCCCACGATCGCGTTGGGCAGCGGATGGGACCCCCGGGCGCTGAGCGCT
CGGAGCGCTGCGTCTGGATGGTCTACGTCCACGACCAGCAGGTTTGCCAGCGCTGTTGGGTTCGCCTCGA
TGTACCGGCGGCCTAGGGCCGACGCGCGGCTTTGGCGGTAGATCCCCTCGAGCAGATCGTCGCTTGCCAG
CGGCCAGTACGGCAGCCAGAGCTGCTCAAATTCGTCGGCGACGTGGCTCACGCTTGGTAGTAGACCACGA
TTAATCACCGGTGTATGGTCCGACACGAGCTCCAAGTCAGATATTTCGCTGAGGGGCCACCCCACAACTG
CACACTCCCCCGCTCTCCCGTCGAGCCCTGGTGGTGGAACACCAGCGACAGCCGAGCACCCCCAACCACC
TGTACCAACCAGGAGGAACACATGCGTCGTTTCGAGGACGTTTCCGGGCCGCTGAGAGCCGCTGTGGCGG
CCGTACACGCCGCCTTAGACCCGTTAGACCCCCTGCCGCCTGAATGCGCGGGTACGAGCCACACAGCGCC
CGAACTTACGGAGCTGGTGGGCTCACCTGGCTTTATGGCGTACGAATCGGCTGTGTGCGACCTGTTGGGC
GAGGTGAGGTACGCGCTACTCACGCTGGCAAGGGCGACACAGCCGCCCCACCGAGCCCGCACGGCCGCGC
GCGGTGTCAACAACCGGGTGAGTCGTGCACACCAGCAGGTGTTCGAGGCTTGGCTCGAAGTGCAGGACAT
CGTGGCGAACGCCGCCCGATGAGCCGCGCCTTACGCTGGCTGCCAGCCGTTCGCGGGCTGGTTGGTGCAG
CGCGTCGAGCGGTTAGAGGCCCTGCGGTGTTCCACCACCGCAGGCCTCGCCCTTTTTAAGGCTGAATTTG
CTTGTCTCCGAATCCAACTGGCTTGTCCAAGGGTGTATCTACGCTTAATCCAAAGTTCAAACGAGGGGAT
TACACATGACCAACTTCGATAACGTTCTCGGCTCGATGATCCCCGGCGGGCCCCCCCTCGAGGTCGACGG
TATCGATTTAATTAATATGCATCAATTGATTTAAATACTAGTGTTAACTATTTAATTGGGGACCCTAGAG
GTCCCCTTTTTTATTTTAAAAATTTTTTCNAAGGGGACCTCTAGGGTCCCCAGCTGGCTAGCGAGTCATG
AGGTNACCATGTTCTTTCCTGCGTTATCCCCTGATTCTGTGGATAACCGTATTACCGCCTTTGAGTGAGC
TGATACCAGCGGATAACAATTTCACACAGGAAACAGCTATGACCATGATTACGCCAAGCTATCAACTTTG
TATAGAAAAGTTGAATTCAAGTTTGTACAAAAAAGCAGGCTTATTGGATCACGCCGCGAGCGTGTCGGTG
TTCGAAGACCTGGGAATCCAGCAGGCGCCCAACAGCACCGTCTGCTCCGTCTTCTCCAGAAAGGCGACTA
CGCGGTCCTCCTCGTCGGTGGGTACGCAGCCGAATGCCCGCGGGTCGCCCACCCGCACCAGTTGCAGCGT
GACATCGGCTCGATTGCTTCGGTGGAAGTCCAGCAGTTGGGCCAGATCCGCGAGGGCCCCCCGTGAACAT
CGTCGTGGTAACCAGCGTGTCGGCTTTGGCTGTGGCCGTGGTGCATTCGGTGGCGTTTGCGATCAAGGGG
CGTCACGGCGAGGACCTGGTCGACCGCTGGAACCGTGAGGGCATCGGTGCACACCGCGGGATCAGACCGT
CGACGAACCATTTGAATCCGACCGGTACCTCAACGAGTTGACGGCCGATCACGTCCAGGTTATGTTCGAT
GACGATCACCGTATTGCCCTTGTCGACCAGGCCGTTGATCCGACCCAGCTTTCTTGTACAAAGTGGGAAG
GAGATATACATATGAAATTTGGAAACTTCCTTCTCACTTATCAGCCACCTGAGCTATCTCAGACCGAAGT
GATGAAGCGATTGGTTAATCTGGGCAAAGCGTCTGAAGGTTGTGGCTTCGACACCGTTTGGTTGCTAGAG
CACCACTTCACTGAATTTGGGTTGTTAGGGAATCCTTATGTTGCTGCCGCACACCTATTAGGTGCGACAG
AAACGCTCAACGTTGGCACTGCAGCTATCGTATTGCCGACTGCCCATCCGGTTCGACAAGCAGAAGACGT
AAACCTACTGGATCAAATGTCAAAAGGACGATTCCGTTTTGGTATTTGTCGCGGTTTGTACGATAAAGAT
TTTCGTGTCTTTGGTACAGACATGGATAACAGCCGAGCCTTAATGGACTGTTGGTATGACTTGATGAAAG
AAGGCTTCAATGAAGGCTATATCGCGGCGGATAACGAACATATTAAGTTCCCGAAAATCCAACTGAATCC
ATCGGCTTACACACAAGGTGGTGCTCCTGTTTATGTCGTCGCGGAGTCAGCATCAACGACAGAATGGGCT
GCAGAGCGTGGCCTACCAATGATTCTAAGCTGGATCATCAACACTCACGAGAAGAAAGCGCAGCTTGATC
TTTACAACGAAGTCGCGACTGAACATGGCTACGATGTGACTAAGATTGACCACTGTTTGTCTTACATCAC
CTCCGTCGATCATGACTCAAATAGAGCCAAAGATATTTGCCGCAACTTCTTGGGCCATTGGTACGACTCA
TACGTGAATGCCACCAAGATTTTTGACGACTCTGACCAAACAAAAGGTTACGACTTCAATAAAGGTCAAT
GGCGTGATTTTGTGTTGAAAGGCCACAAAGACACCAATCGCCGAATTGATTACAGCTACGAAATCAACCC
AGTAGGGACGCCTGAAGAGTGTATCGCGATTATCCAGCAAGATATTGATGCGACGGGTATTGACAATATT
TGTTGTGGTTTTGAAGCAAACGGTTCTGAAGAAGAAATTATCGCATCTATGAAGCTATTCCAGTCTGATG
TGATGCCATATCTCAAAGAAAAACAGTAATTAATATTTTCTAAAAGGAAAGAGACATGGACTACAAGGAC
GATGATGACAAGAAATTTGGATTATTCTTCCTCAATTTTATGAATTCAAAGCGTTCTTCTGATCAAGTCA
TCGAAGAAATGTTAGATACCGCACATTACGTAGATCAGTTGAAGTTTGACACGTTGGCTGTTTACGAAAA
CCATTTCTCGAACAATGGTGTGGTTGGTGCCCCACTAACAGTGGCTGGTTTTTTACTTGGTATGACAAAG
AACGCCAAAGTGGCTTCGTTGAATCACGTCATTACCACGCATCATCCAGTACGTGTGGCGGAAGAAGCGT
GTCTACTTGACCAAATGAGTGAAGGCCGTTTTGCCTTTGGCTTTAGTGATTGTGAAAAGAGTGCAGATAT
GCGCTTCTTTAATCGACCAACGGATTCTCAGTTTCAGTTGTTCAGTGAGTGTCACAAGATCATCAATGAT
GCATTCACTACTGGGTACTGCCATCCAAACAATGATTTTTATAGTTTTCCTAAAATCTCCGTTAACCCAC
ACGCGTTCACTGAAGGCGGTCCTGCGCAATTTGTGAATGCGACGAGCAAAGAAGTGGTTGAATGGGCGGC
TAAGTTAGGGCTTCCACTCGTGTTTAGATGGGACGACTCAAACGCTCAAAGAAAAGAATACGCCGGTTTG
TACCACGAAGTTGCTCAGGCACATGGTGTCGATGTTAGTCAGGTTCGACACAAGCTGACGCTGCTGGTCA
ACCAAAATGTAGATGGTGAAGCAGCAAGGGCAGAAGCTCGCGTGTATTTGGAAGAGTTTGTCCGTGAATC
TTACTCAAATACCGACTTTGAGCAAAAAATGGGAGAGCTGTTGTCAGAAAATGCCATCGGTACTTATGAA
GAAAGTACTCAGGCAGCGCGAGTTGCGATTGAGTGTTGTGGTGCCGCGGACCTATTGATGTCTTTTGAGT
CGATGGAAGATAAAGCGCAGCAAAGAGCGGTTATCGATGTGGTAAACGCCAACATCGTCAAATACCACTC
GGCCGCCAACGACGAGAACTACTCCGAGAACTACGCGGACGCCAGCTAATAACAACTTTA
