>Addgene plasmid #27064 | pGMEH-P38-luxAFB-DAS+4 | addgene partial sequence | sequence record 33323 | 27064 with M13rev (5' CAGGAAACAGCTATGACC 3')
AGTTGAATTCAAGTTTGTACAAAAAAGCAGGCTTATTGGATCACGCCGCGAGCGTGTCGGTGTTCGAAGA
CCTGGGAATCCAGCAGGCGCCCAACAGCACCGTCTGCTCCGTCTTCTCCAGAAAGGCGACTACGCGGTCC
TCCTCGTCGGTGGGTACGCAGCCGAATGCCCGCGGGTCGCCCACCCGCACCAGTTGCAGCGTGACATCGG
CTCGATTGCTTCGGTGGAAGTCCAGCAGTTGGGCCAGATCCGCGAGGGCCCCCCGTGAACATCGTCGTGG
TAACCAGCGTGTCGGCTTTGGCTGTGGCCGTGGTGCATTCGGTGGCGTTTGCGATCAAGGGGCGTCACGG
CGAGGACCTGGTCGACCGCTGGAACCGTGAGGGCATCGGTGCACACCGCGGGATCAGACCGTCGACGAAC
CATTTGAATCCGACCGGTACCTCAACGAGTTGACGGCCGATCACGTCCAGGTTATGTTCGATGACGATCA
CCGTATTGCCCTTGTCGACCAGGCCGTTGATCCGACCCAGCTTTCTTGTACAAAGTGGGAAGGAGATATA
CATATGAAATTTGGAAACTTCCTTCTCACTTATCAGCCACCTGAGCTATCTCAGACCGAAGTGATGAAGC
GATTGGTTAATCTGGGCAAAGCGTCTGAAGGTTGTGGCTTCGACACCGTTTGGTTGCTAGAGCACCACTT
CACTGAATTTGGGTTGTTAGGGAATCCTTATGTTGCTGCCGCACACCTATTAGGTGCGACAGAAACGCTC
AACGTTGGCACTGCAGCTATCGTATTGCCGACTGCCCATCCGGTTCGACAAGCAGAAGACGTAAACCTAC
TGGATCAAATGTCAAAAGGACGATTCCGTTTTGGTATTTGTCGCGGTTTGTACGATAAAGATTTTCGTGT
CTTTGGTACAGACATGGATAACAGCCGAGCCTTAATGGACTGTTGGTATGACTG
