>Addgene plasmid #27064 | pGMEH-P38-luxAFB-DAS+4 | addgene partial sequence | sequence record 33324 | 27064 with M13F20 (5' TGTAAAACGACGGCCAGT 3')
TTGTTATTAGCTGGCGTCCGCGTAGTTCTCGGAGTAGTTCTCGTCGTTGGCGGCCGAGTGGTATTTGACG
ATGTTGGCGTTTACCACATCGATAACCGCTCTTTGCTGCGCTTTATCTTCCATCGACTCAAAAGACATCA
ATAGGTCCGCGGCACCACAACACTCAATCGCAACTCGCGCTGCCTGAGTACTTTCTTCATAAGTACCGAT
GGCATTTTCTGACAACAGCTCTCCCATTTTTTGCTCAAAGTCGGTATTTGAGTAAGATTCACGGACAAAC
TCTTCCAAATACACGCGAGCTTCTGCCCTTGCTGCTTCACCATCTACATTTTGGTTGACCAGCAGCGTCA
GCTTGTGTCGAACCTGACTAACATCGACACCATGTGCCTGAGCAACTTCGTGGTACAAACCGGCGTATTC
TTTTCTTTGAGCGTTTGAGTCGTCCCATCTAAACACGAGTGGAAGCCCTAACTTAGCCGCCCATTCAACC
ACTTCTTTGCTCGTCGCATTCACAAATTGCGCAGGACCGCCTTCAGTGAACGCGTGTGGGTTAACGGAGA
TTTTAGGAAAACTATAAAAATCATTGTTTGGATGGCAGTACCCAGTAGTGAATGCATCATTGATGATCTT
GTGACACTCACTGAACAACTGAAACTGAGAATCCGTTGGTCGATTAAAGAAGCGCATATCTGCACTCTTT
TCACAATCACTAAAGCCAAAGGCAAAACGGCCTTCACTCATTTGGTCAAGTAGACACGCTTCTTCCGCCA
CACGTACTGGATGATGCGTGGTAATGACGTGATTCAACGAAGCCACTTTGGCGTTCTTTGTCATACCAAG
TAAAAAACCAGCCACTGTTAGTGGGGCACCAACCACACCATTGTTCGAGAAATGGTTTTCGTAAACAGCC
AACGTGTCAAACTTCAACTGATCTACGTAATG
